Addgene plasmid #174395: pcDNA3.1-Flag-gp130dimer-stm2585
Purpose: Constitutively active gp130 dimer with codon-optimized stm2585 insert (replacing amino acids 140-179)
Depositing lab: Dennis Ko. Depositing organization: Duke University. Publication: The Salmonella Secreted Effector SarA/SteE Mimics Cytokine Receptor Signaling to Activate STAT3. Gibbs KD, Washington EJ, Jaslow SL, Bourgeois JS, Foster MW, Guo R, Brennan RG, Ko DC. Cell Host Microbe. 2020 Jan 8;27(1):129-139.e4. doi: 10.1016/j.chom.2019.11.012. Epub 2019 Dec 31. PubMed 31901521.
Backbone
  Vector backbone: pcDNA3.1
  Vector type: Mammalian Expression
Growth in bacteria
  Bacterial resistance: Ampicillin, 100 μg/mL
  Growth temperature: 37°C
  Growth strain: DH5alpha
  Copy number: High Copy
Gene/Insert
  Gene/Insert name: IL6ST cytosolic domain and sarA chimera (alt name: gp130-stm2585 chimera)
Resource information
  A portion of this plasmid was derived from a plasmid made by: GenScript
Terms and licenses: Academic/Nonprofit Terms; Industry Terms: Not Available to Industry
How to cite: pcDNA3.1-Flag-gp130dimer-stm2585 was a gift from Dennis Ko (Addgene plasmid # 174395 ; http://n2t.net/addgene:174395 ; RRID:Addgene_174395)
