[The description below was written by a language model from this plasmid's Addgene catalogue record and pLannotate feature annotations shown in this document.]
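Description:
pcDNA3.1-Flag-gp130dimer-stm2585 is a mammalian expression plasmid of about 6.6 kb built on the pcDNA3.1 backbone. It is propagated in E. coli as a high-copy plasmid through a ColE1/pUC-type origin, with selection by the β-lactamase (AmpR) gene. The backbone also carries an f1 phage origin and an SV40 promoter-driven neomycin phosphotransferase cassette with an SV40 polyadenylation signal, which can serve for G418 selection of transfected mammalian cells. Short annotated fragments of lac regulatory sequence, ble, bom and an HIV-1 LTR appear to be backbone remnants or partial matches rather than functional parts.

The expression cassette uses the CMV immediate-early enhancer and promoter, followed by a T7 promoter, the open reading frame, and a bovine growth hormone polyadenylation signal. The annotated coding region consists of a Jun-derived fragment fused directly upstream of a portion of human IL6ST (gp130). The Jun segment is presumably a leucine zipper that forces dimerization, which would explain the constitutively active, ligand-independent receptor described in the record. According to the catalogue entry, amino acids 140-179 of this gp130 dimer construct are replaced by a codon-optimized segment of the Salmonella effector stm2585 (SarA/SteE), producing a chimera of the gp130 cytosolic domain and sarA. The feature table does not annotate the bacterial segment or the Flag tag named in the plasmid title separately, so their exact positions are not recorded.

The associated work concerns SarA/SteE mimicking cytokine receptor signaling to activate STAT3. The construct is therefore suited to testing in transfected mammalian cells whether the effector sequence can functionally substitute for the corresponding gp130 region.
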