Features (pLannotate 1.2.2; 21 found; start..end, strand, type, name):
    124..503     +  enhancer       CMV enhancer: human cytomegalovirus immediate early enhancer
    504..707     +  promoter       CMV promoter: human cytomegalovirus (CMV) immediate early promoter
    703..736     +  LTR            5' LTR (truncated) (fragment): truncated 5' long terminal repeat (LTR) from HIV-1
    752..770     +  promoter       T7 promoter: promoter for bacteriophage T7 RNA polymerase
    935..1051    +  CDS            JUN (fragment): JUN_AVIS1 - Experimental evidence at protein level: Swiss-Prot protein existence level 1. This oncogene is the viral derivative of the AP-1 transcription factor. From Avian sarcoma virus (strain 17).
   1052..1996    +  CDS            IL6ST (fragment): IL6RB_HUMAN - Experimental evidence at protein level: Swiss-Prot protein existence level 1. [Isoform 2]: Binds to the soluble IL6:sIL6R complex (hyper- IL6), thereby blocking IL6 trans-signaling. Inhibits sIL6R-dependent acute phase response (PubMed:11121117, PubMed:21990364, PubMed:30279168). Also blocks IL11 cluster signaling through IL11R (PubMed:30279168). From Homo sapiens (Human).
   2076..2300    +  polyA_signal   bGH poly(A) signal: bovine growth hormone polyadenylation signal
   2304..2325    +  promoter       SV40 promoter (fragment): SV40 enhancer and early promoter
   2346..2774    +  rep_origin     f1 ori (sequence partly withheld): f1 bacteriophage origin of replication; arrow indicates direction of (+) strand synthesis
   2788..3117    +  promoter       SV40 promoter: SV40 enhancer and early promoter
   3184..3975    +  CDS            neo: KKA2_KLEPN - Also known as kan, nptII. Experimental evidence at protein level: Swiss-Prot protein existence level 1. Resistance to kanamycin, neomycin, paromomycin, ribostamycin, butirosin and gentamicin B. From Klebsiella pneumoniae.
   3999..4157    +  CDS            ble (fragment): BLE_KLEPN - Experimental evidence at protein level: Swiss-Prot protein existence level 1. Binding protein with a strong affinity to the bleomycin family of antibiotics. Binds to CL990; an antimitotic-antibiotic compound. From Klebsiella pneumoniae.
   4152..4273    +  polyA_signal   SV40 poly(A) signal: SV40 polyadenylation signal
   4346..4362    -  protein_bind   lac operator: The lac repressor binds to the lac operator to inhibit transcription in E. coli. This inhibition can be relieved by adding lactose or isopropyl-β-D-thiogalactopyranoside (IPTG). lac repressor encoded by lacI
   4370..4400    -  promoter       lac promoter: promoter for the E. coli lac operon
   4415..4436    -  protein_bind   CAP binding site: CAP binding activates transcription in the presence of cAMP. E. coli catabolite activator protein
   4449..4541    -  CDS            lacI (fragment): lac repressor; lacI; The lac repressor binds to the lac operator to inhibit transcription in E. coli. This inhibition can be relieved by adding lactose or isopropyl-β-D-thiogalactopyranoside (IPTG).
   4724..5312    -  rep_origin     ori: high-copy-number ColE1/pMB1/pBR322/pUC origin of replication
   5483..6343    -  CDS            AmpR: β-lactamase; bla; confers resistance to ampicillin, carbenicillin, and related antibiotics
   6344..6448    -  promoter       AmpR promoter: bla
   6507..6559    -  misc_feature   bom (fragment): basis of mobility region from pBR322
>Addgene plasmid #174395 | pcDNA3.1-Flag-gp130dimer-stm2585 | addgene full sequence | sequence record 341884 | Addgene NGS Result
AGTAGTGCGCGAGCAAAATTTAAGCTACAACAAGGCAAGGCTTGACCGACAATTGCATGAAGAATCTGCT
TAGGGTTAGGCGTTTTGCGCTGCTTCGCGATGTACGGGCCAGATATACGCGTTGACATTGATTATTGACT
AGTTATTAATAGTAATCAATTACGGGGTCATTAGTTCATAGCCCATATATGGAGTTCCGCGTTACATAAC
TTACGGTAAATGGCCCGCCTGGCTGACCGCCCAACGACCCCCGCCCATTGACGTCAATAATGACGTATGT
TCCCATAGTAACGCCAATAGGGACTTTCCATTGACGTCAATGGGTGGAGTATTTACGGTAAACTGCCCAC
TTGGCAGTACATCAAGTGTATCATATGCCAAGTACGCCCCCTATTGACGTCAATGACGGTAAATGGCCCG
CCTGGCATTATGCCCAGTACATGACCTTATGGGACTTTCCTACTTGGCAGTACATCTACGTATTAGTCAT
CGCTATTACCATGGTGATGCGGTTTTGGCAGTACATCAATGGGCGTGGATAGCGGTTTGACTCACGGGGA
TTTCCAAGTCTCCACCCCATTGACGTCAATGGGAGTTTGTTTTGGCACCAAAATCAACGGGACTTTCCAA
AATGTCGTAACAACTCCGCCCCATTGACGCAAATGGGCGGTAGGCGTGTACGGTGGGAGGTCTATATAAG
CAGAGCTCTCTGGCTAACTAGAGAACCCACTGCTTACTGGCTTATCGAAATTAATACGACTCACTATAGG
GAGACCCAAGCTGGCTAGCGTTTAAACTTAAGCTTGGTACCGAGCTCGGATCCGCCACCATGCTGACCCT
GCAGACATGGCTGGTGCAGGCCCTGTTCATCTTTCTGACCACAGAGTCCACCGGCGACTACAAGGACGAT
GACGATAAGGAGCTGTGCGGAGGAAGGATCGCAAGACTGGAGGAGAAGGTGAAGACCCTGAAGGCCCAGA
ACTCTGAGCTGGCCAGCACAGCCAATATGCTGCGGGAGCAGGTGGCCCAGCTGAAGCAGAAAGTGATGAA
CGAGTTCACCTTCACCACACCCAAGTTCGCCCAGGGCGAGATCGAGGCAATCGTGGTGCCCGTGTGCCTG
GCCTTTCTGCTGACCACACTGCTGGGCGTGCTGTTCTGTTTTAACAAGAGGGACCTGATCAAGAAGCACA
TCTGGCCAAATGTGCCTGATCCATCCAAGTCTCACATCGCACAGTGGTCCCCCCACACCCCACCTCGCCA
CAACTTCAATTCTAAGGATCAGATGTATAGCGACGGCAACTTTACAGACGTGAGCGTGGTGGAGATCGAG
GCCAATGACAAGAAGCCCTTCCCTGAGGACCTGAAGAGCCTGGATCTGTTTAAGAAGGAGAAGATCAATA
CCGAGGGACACAGCTCCGGAATCGGAGGCTCTAGCTGTATGTCCTCTAGCAGACCCAGCATCTCCTCTAA
CGATGAGTGCAAGCTGAGCGGCTCCACCTCTTGTACCACACCTGCCTCCCACAATCCACCCTCTGGCTAC
ATCGCCCAGTATAGGCACAGCGCCGAGGTGTTCAGCCGCTCCGAGTCTACACAGCCTCTGCTGGACTCCG
AGGAGAGGCCAGAGGATCTGCAGCTGGTGGACCACGTGGATGGAGGCGACGGCATCCTGCCTAGGCAGCA
GTACTTTAAGCAGAACTGCAGCCAGCACGAGAGCTCCCCAGATATCAGCCACTTCGAGCGGTCCAAGCAG
GTGTCTAGCGTGAATGAGGAGGACTTTGTGAGACTGAAGCAGCAGATCTCCGATCACATCAGCCAGTCCT
GTGGCTCTGGCCAGATGAAGATGTTCCAGGAGGTGTCCGCCGCAGACGCCTTTGGCCCAGGAACCGAGGG
ACAGGTGGAGCGGTTCGAGACAGTGGGCATGGAGGCCGCCACAGATGAGGGCATGCCAAAGTCTTACCTG
CCCCAGACAGTGAGACAGGGCGGCTATATGCCTCAGTGAGAATTCTGCAGATATCCAGCACAGTGGCGGC
CGCTCGAGTCTAGAGGGCCCGTTTAAACCCGCTGATCAGCCTCGACTGTGCCTTCTAGTTGCCAGCCATC
TGTTGTTTGCCCCTCCCCCGTGCCTTCCTTGACCCTGGAAGGTGCCACTCCCACTGTCCTTTCCTAATAA
AATGAGGAAATTGCATCGCATTGTCTGAGTAGGTGTCATTCTATTCTGGGGGGTGGGGTGGGGCAGGACA
GCAAGGGGGAGGATTGGGAAGACAATAGCAGGCATGCTGGGGATGCGGTGGGCTCTATGGCTTCTGAGGC
GGAAAGAACCAGCTGGGGCTCTAGGGGGTATCCCC
[124 nt withheld, positions 2346-2469]
C
[91 nt withheld, positions 2471-2561]
A
[49 nt withheld, positions 2563-2611]
CCTTTGACGTTGGAGTCCACGTTCTTT
[37 nt withheld, positions 2639-2675]
ACCCTATCTCGGTCTATTCTTTTGATTTATAAGGGATTTTGCCGATTTCGGCCTATTGGTTAAAAAATGA
GCTGATTTAACAAAAATTTAACGCGAATTAATTCTGTGGAATGTGTGTCAGTTAGGGTGTGGAAAGTCCC
CAGGCTCCCCAGCAGGCAGAAGTATGCAAAGCATGCATCTCAATTAGTCAGCAACCAGGTGTGGAAAGTC
CCCAGGCTCCCCAGCAGGCAGAAGTATGCAAAGCATGCATCTCAATTAGTCAGCAACCATAGTCCCGCCC
CTAACTCCGCCCATCCCGCCCCTAACTCCGCCCAGTTCCGCCCATTCTCCGCCCCATGGCTGACTAATTT
TTTTTATTTATGCAGAGGCCGAGGCCGCCTCTGCCTCTGAGCTATTCCAGAAGTAGTGAGGAGGCTTTTT
TGGAGGCCTAGGCTTTTGCAAAAAGCTCCCGGGAGCTTGTATATCCATTTTCGGATCTGATCAAGAGACA
GGATGAGGATCGTTTCGCATGATTGAACAAGATGGATTGCACGCAGGTTCTCCGGCCGCTTGGGTGGAGA
GGCTATTCGGCTATGACTGGGCACAACAGACAATCGGCTGCTCTGATGCCGCCGTGTTCCGGCTGTCAGC
GCAGGGGCGCCCGGTTCTTTTTGTCAAGACCGACCTGTCCGGTGCCCTGAATGAACTGCAGGACGAGGCA
GCGCGGCTATCGTGGCTGGCCACGACGGGCGTTCCTTGCGCAGCTGTGCTCGACGTTGTCACTGAAGCGG
GAAGGGACTGGCTGCTATTGGGCGAAGTGCCGGGGCAGGATCTCCTGTCATCTCACCTTGCTCCTGCCGA
GAAAGTATCCATCATGGCTGATGCAATGCGGCGGCTGCATACGCTTGATCCGGCTACCTGCCCATTCGAC
CACCAAGCGAAACATCGCATCGAGCGAGCACGTACTCGGATGGAAGCCGGTCTTGTCGATCAGGATGATC
TGGACGAAGAGCATCAGGGGCTCGCGCCAGCCGAACTGTTCGCCAGGCTCAAGGCGCGCATGCCCGACGG
CGAGGATCTCGTCGTGACCCATGGCGATGCCTGCTTGCCGAATATCATGGTGGAAAATGGCCGCTTTTCT
GGATTCATCGACTGTGGCCGGCTGGGTGTGGCGGACCGCTATCAGGACATAGCGTTGGCTACCCGTGATA
TTGCTGAAGAGCTTGGCGGCGAATGGGCTGACCGCTTCCTCGTGCTTTACGGTATCGCCGCTCCCGATTC
GCAGCGCATCGCCTTCTATCGCCTTCTTGACGAGTTCTTCTGAGCGGGACTCTGGGGTTCGAAATGACCG
ACCAAGCGACGCCCAACCTGCCATCACGAGATTTCGATTCCACCGCCGCCTTCTATGAAAGGTTGGGCTT
CGGAATCGTTTTCCGGGACGCCGGCTGGATGATCCTCCAGCGCGGGGATCTCATGCTGGAGTTCTTCGCC
CACCCCAACTTGTTTATTGCAGCTTATAATGGTTACAAATAAAGCAATAGCATCACAAATTTCACAAATA
AAGCATTTTTTTCACTGCATTCTAGTTGTGGTTTGTCCAAACTCATCAATGTATCTTATCATGTCTGTAT
ACCGTCGACCTCTAGCTAGAGCTTGGCGTAATCATGGTCATAGCTGTTTCCTGTGTGAAATTGTTATCCG
CTCACAATTCCACACAACATACGAGCCGGAAGCATAAAGTGTAAAGCCTGGGGTGCCTAATGAGTGAGCT
AACTCACATTAATTGCGTTGCGCTCACTGCCCGCTTTCCAGTCGGGAAACCTGTCGTGCCAGCTGCATTA
ATGAATCGGCCAACGCGCGGGGAGAGGCGGTTTGCGTATTGGGCGCTCTTCCGCTTCCTCGCTCACTGAC
TCGCTGCGCTCGGTCGTTCGGCTGCGGCGAGCGGTATCAGCTCACTCAAAGGCGGTAATACGGTTATCCA
CAGAATCAGGGGATAACGCAGGAAAGAACATGTGAGCAAAAGGCCAGCAAAAGGCCAGGAACCGTAAAAA
GGCCGCGTTGCTGGCGTTTTTCCATAGGCTCCGCCCCCCTGACGAGCATCACAAAAATCGACGCTCAAGT
CAGAGGTGGCGAAACCCGACAGGACTATAAAGATACCAGGCGTTTCCCCCTGGAAGCTCCCTCGTGCGCT
CTCCTGTTCCGACCCTGCCGCTTACCGGATACCTGTCCGCCTTTCTCCCTTCGGGAAGCGTGGCGCTTTC
TCATAGCTCACGCTGTAGGTATCTCAGTTCGGTGTAGGTCGTTCGCTCCAAGCTGGGCTGTGTGCACGAA
CCCCCCGTTCAGCCCGACCGCTGCGCCTTATCCGGTAACTATCGTCTTGAGTCCAACCCGGTAAGACACG
ACTTATCGCCACTGGCAGCAGCCACTGGTAACAGGATTAGCAGAGCGAGGTATGTAGGCGGTGCTACAGA
GTTCTTGAAGTGGTGGCCTAACTACGGCTACACTAGAAGAACAGTATTTGGTATCTGCGCTCTGCTGAAG
CCAGTTACCTTCGGAAAAAGAGTTGGTAGCTCTTGATCCGGCAAACAAACCACCGCTGGTAGCGGTGGTT
TTTTTGTTTGCAAGCAGCAGATTACGCGCAGAAAAAAAGGATCTCAAGAAGATCCTTTGATCTTTTCTAC
GGGGTCTGACGCTCAGTGGAACGAAAACTCACGTTAAGGGATTTTGGTCATGAGATTATCAAAAAGGATC
TTCACCTAGATCCTTTTAAATTAAAAATGAAGTTTTAAATCAATCTAAAGTATATATGAGTAAACTTGGT
CTGACAGTTACCAATGCTTAATCAGTGAGGCACCTATCTCAGCGATCTGTCTATTTCGTTCATCCATAGT
TGCCTGACTCCCCGTCGTGTAGATAACTACGATACGGGAGGGCTTACCATCTGGCCCCAGTGCTGCAATG
ATACCGCGAGACCCACGCTCACCGGCTCCAGATTTATCAGCAATAAACCAGCCAGCCGGAAGGGCCGAGC
GCAGAAGTGGTCCTGCAACTTTATCCGCCTCCATCCAGTCTATTAATTGTTGCCGGGAAGCTAGAGTAAG
TAGTTCGCCAGTTAATAGTTTGCGCAACGTTGTTGCCATTGCTACAGGCATCGTGGTGTCACGCTCGTCG
TTTGGTATGGCTTCATTCAGCTCCGGTTCCCAACGATCAAGGCGAGTTACATGATCCCCCATGTTGTGCA
AAAAAGCGGTTAGCTCCTTCGGTCCTCCGATCGTTGTCAGAAGTAAGTTGGCCGCAGTGTTATCACTCAT
GGTTATGGCAGCACTGCATAATTCTCTTACTGTCATGCCATCCGTAAGATGCTTTTCTGTGACTGGTGAG
TACTCAACCAAGTCATTCTGAGAATAGTGTATGCGGCGACCGAGTTGCTCTTGCCCGGCGTCAATACGGG
ATAATACCGCGCCACATAGCAGAACTTTAAAAGTGCTCATCATTGGAAAACGTTCTTCGGGGCGAAAACT
CTCAAGGATCTTACCGCTGTTGAGATCCAGTTCGATGTAACCCACTCGTGCACCCAACTGATCTTCAGCA
TCTTTTACTTTCACCAGCGTTTCTGGGTGAGCAAAAACAGGAAGGCAAAATGCCGCAAAAAAGGGAATAA
GGGCGACACGGAAATGTTGAATACTCATACTCTTCCTTTTTCAATATTATTGAAGCATTTATCAGGGTTA
TTGTCTCATGAGCGGATACATATTTGAATGTATTTAGAAAAATAAACAAATAGGGGTTCCGCGCACATTT
CCCCGAAAAGTGCCACCTGACGTCGACGGATCGGGAGATCTCCCGATCCCCTATGGTGCACTCTCAGTAC
AATCTGCTCTGATGCCGCATAGTTAAGCCAGTATCTGCTCCCTGCTTGTGTGTTGGAGGTCGCTG
